Addgene plasmid #85413: pGH224_sgRNA_2xMS2_Puro
Purpose: hU6 driven sgRNA vector with 2xMS2 vectors with puro selectable marker
Depositing lab: Michael Bassik. Depositing organization: Stanford University. Publication: Directed evolution using dCas9-targeted somatic hypermutation in mammalian cells. Hess GT, Fresard L, Han K, Lee CH, Li A, Cimprich KA, Montgomery SB, Bassik MC. Nat Methods. 2016 Oct 31. doi: 10.1038/nmeth.4038. PubMed 27798611.
Backbone
  Vector backbone: Addgene #61427
  Modifications to backbone: replaced Zeocin resistance with puromycin resistance
  Vector type: Mammalian Expression, Lentiviral, CRISPR
  Selectable markers: Puromycin
Growth in bacteria
  Bacterial resistance: Ampicillin, 100 μg/mL
  Growth temperature: 37°C
  Growth strain: NEB Stable
  Copy number: Unknown
Gene/Insert
  Gene/Insert name: puromycin resistance
  gRNA/shRNA sequence: template
Resource information
  A portion of this plasmid was derived from a plasmid made by: original addgene plasmid #61427 from Feng Zhang lab was modified by replacing Zeocin resistance with puromycin resistance
Terms and licenses: Academic/Nonprofit Terms; Industry Terms: Not Available to Industry
How to cite: pGH224_sgRNA_2xMS2_Puro was a gift from Michael Bassik (Addgene plasmid # 85413 ; http://n2t.net/addgene:85413 ; RRID:Addgene_85413)
