[The description below was written by a language model from this plasmid's Addgene catalogue record and pLannotate feature annotations shown in this document.]
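Description:
pGH224_sgRNA_2xMS2_Puro is a third-generation-style HIV-1 lentiviral CRISPR vector for delivering an MS2-tagged single guide RNA to mammalian cells. It was derived from an earlier lentiviral sgRNA(MS2) backbone by exchanging the Zeocin resistance gene in the lentiviral cassette for puromycin resistance. In bacteria it is maintained through a high-copy ColE1/pUC-type origin and selected with ampicillin via the β-lactamase gene; an f1 origin is also present.

The viral genome is transcribed from a CMV enhancer/promoter fused to a truncated 5' LTR, followed by the Ψ packaging signal, a gag fragment, the RRE for Rev-dependent export and the cPPT/CTS. It ends in a truncated 3' LTR and a bGH polyadenylation signal.

Between these elements, a human U6 RNA polymerase III promoter drives a Streptococcus pyogenes guide RNA scaffold interrupted by two MS2 stem loops. These hairpins bind the bacteriophage MS2 coat protein, so effector proteins fused to that coat protein can be recruited to the site bound by a Cas9 or dCas9–sgRNA complex. The record lists the guide sequence as a template, meaning the user's own spacer is to be inserted.

Downstream, an EF-1α promoter with intron sequence expresses puromycin N-acetyltransferase, followed by a WPRE to enhance expression, allowing selection of transduced cells.

The feature table also shows an SV40/EM7-driven BleoR cassette, which lies outside the LTRs in the plasmid backbone and so would not be packaged. The associated publication concerns dCas9-targeted somatic hypermutation for directed evolution in mammalian cells, which is consistent with using this vector to recruit MS2-fused effectors to chosen loci.
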