Features (pLannotate 1.2.2; 38 found; start..end, strand, type, name):
     31..83      -  misc_feature   bom (fragment): basis of mobility region from pBR322
    238..617     +  enhancer       CMV enhancer: human cytomegalovirus immediate early enhancer
    618..817     +  promoter       CMV promoter: human cytomegalovirus (CMV) immediate early promoter
    835..1015    +  LTR            5' LTR (truncated): truncated 5' long terminal repeat (LTR) from HIV-1
   1062..1187    +  misc_feature   HIV-1 Ψ: packaging signal of human immunodeficiency virus type 1
   1171..1534    +  CDS            HIV-1 gag (fragment): gag protein from human immunodeficiency virus 1; gag
   1680..1913    +  misc_feature   RRE: The Rev response element (RRE) of HIV-1 allows for Rev-dependent mRNA export from the nucleus to the cytoplasm.
   2290..2390    +  CDS            Rev (fragment): human immunodeficiency virus 1 (HIV-1) Rev protein; rev; enhances nuclear export of unspliced and incompletely spliced viral mRNAs
   2440..2557    +  misc_feature   cPPT/CTS: central polypurine tract and central termination sequence of HIV-1
   2607..2847    +  promoter       U6 promoter: RNA polymerase III promoter for human U6 snRNA
   2893..2911    +  misc_RNA       MS2 stem loop: stem loop that binds the bacteriophage MS2 coat protein
   2922..2958    +  misc_RNA       gRNA scaffold (fragment): guide RNA scaffold for the Streptococcus pyogenes CRISPR/Cas9 system
   2963..2981    +  misc_RNA       MS2 stem loop: stem loop that binds the bacteriophage MS2 coat protein
   2992..3011    +  misc_RNA       gRNA scaffold (fragment): guide RNA scaffold for the Streptococcus pyogenes CRISPR/Cas9 system
   3032..3098    +  CDS            small t antigen (fragment): SV40 (simian virus 40) small t antigen
   3124..3335    +  promoter       EF-1α core promoter: core promoter for human elongation factor EF-1α
   3336..3445    +  intron         EF-1α intron A (fragment): intron upstream of the start codon of human EF-1α
   4071..4274    +  intron         EF-1α intron A: truncated intron upstream of the start codon of human EF-1α
   4290..4889    +  CDS            PuroR: puromycin N-acetyltransferase; pac from Streptomyces alboniger; confers resistance to puromycin
   4890..4911    +  misc_feature   MCS (fragment): pBluescript multiple cloning site
   4914..5502    +  misc_feature   WPRE: woodchuck hepatitis virus posttranscriptional regulatory element
   5439..6020    +  CDS            nef (fragment): NEF_HV1H2 - Experimental evidence at protein level: Swiss-Prot protein existence level 1. Extracellular Nef protein targets CD4(+) T-lymphocytes for apoptosis by interacting with CXCR4 surface receptors. From Human immunodeficiency virus type 1 group M subtype B (isolate HXB2) (HIV-1).
   6027..6207    +  LTR            5' LTR (truncated): truncated 5' long terminal repeat (LTR) from HIV-1
   6239..6463    +  polyA_signal   bGH poly(A) signal: bovine growth hormone polyadenylation signal
   6467..6488    +  promoter       SV40 promoter (fragment): SV40 enhancer and early promoter
   6509..6937    +  rep_origin     f1 ori (sequence partly withheld): f1 bacteriophage origin of replication; arrow indicates direction of (+) strand synthesis
   6951..7280    +  promoter       SV40 promoter: SV40 enhancer and early promoter
   7328..7375    +  promoter       EM7 promoter: synthetic bacterial promoter&nbsp
   7394..7768    +  CDS            BleoR: antibiotic-binding protein; Sh ble from Streptoalloteichus hindustanus; confers resistance to bleomycin, phleomycin, and Zeocin™
   7778..7903    +  CDS            ble (fragment): BLE_KLEPN - Experimental evidence at protein level: Swiss-Prot protein existence level 1. Binding protein with a strong affinity to the bleomycin family of antibiotics. Binds to CL990; an antimitotic-antibiotic compound. From Klebsiella pneumoniae.
   7898..8019    +  polyA_signal   SV40 poly(A) signal: SV40 polyadenylation signal
   8092..8108    -  protein_bind   lac operator: The lac repressor binds to the lac operator to inhibit transcription in E. coli. This inhibition can be relieved by adding lactose or isopropyl-β-D-thiogalactopyranoside (IPTG). lac repressor encoded by lacI
   8116..8146    -  promoter       lac promoter: promoter for the E. coli lac operon
   8161..8182    -  protein_bind   CAP binding site: CAP binding activates transcription in the presence of cAMP. E. coli catabolite activator protein
   8195..8287    -  CDS            lacI (fragment): lac repressor; lacI; The lac repressor binds to the lac operator to inhibit transcription in E. coli. This inhibition can be relieved by adding lactose or isopropyl-β-D-thiogalactopyranoside (IPTG).
   8470..9058    -  rep_origin     ori: high-copy-number ColE1/pMB1/pBR322/pUC origin of replication
   9229..10089   -  CDS            AmpR: β-lactamase; bla; confers resistance to ampicillin, carbenicillin, and related antibiotics
  10090..10194   -  promoter       AmpR promoter: bla
>Addgene plasmid #85413 | pGH224_sgRNA_2xMS2_Puro | addgene full sequence | sequence record 433760 | Addgene NGS Result
GTCGACGGATCGGGAGATCTCCCGATCCCCTATGGTGCACTCTCAGTACAATCTGCTCTGATGCCGCATA
GTTAAGCCAGTATCTGCTCCCTGCTTGTGTGTTGGAGGTCGCTGAGTAGTGCGCGAGCAAAATTTAAGCT
ACAACAAGGCAAGGCTTGACCGACAATTGCATGAAGAATCTGCTTAGGGTTAGGCGTTTTGCGCTGCTTC
GCGATGTACGGGCCAGATATACGCGTTGACATTGATTATTGACTAGTTATTAATAGTAATCAATTACGGG
GTCATTAGTTCATAGCCCATATATGGAGTTCCGCGTTACATAACTTACGGTAAATGGCCCGCCTGGCTGA
CCGCCCAACGACCCCCGCCCATTGACGTCAATAATGACGTATGTTCCCATAGTAACGCCAATAGGGACTT
TCCATTGACGTCAATGGGTGGAGTATTTACGGTAAACTGCCCACTTGGCAGTACATCAAGTGTATCATAT
GCCAAGTACGCCCCCTATTGACGTCAATGACGGTAAATGGCCCGCCTGGCATTATGCCCAGTACATGACC
TTATGGGACTTTCCTACTTGGCAGTACATCTACGTATTAGTCATCGCTATTACCATGGTGATGCGGTTTT
GGCAGTACATCAATGGGCGTGGATAGCGGTTTGACTCACGGGGATTTCCAAGTCTCCACCCCATTGACGT
CAATGGGAGTTTGTTTTGGCACCAAAATCAACGGGACTTTCCAAAATGTCGTAACAACTCCGCCCCATTG
ACGCAAATGGGCGGTAGGCGTGTACGGTGGGAGGTCTATATAAGCAGCGCGTTTTGCCTGTACTGGGTCT
CTCTGGTTAGACCAGATCTGAGCCTGGGAGCTCTCTGGCTAACTAGGGAACCCACTGCTTAAGCCTCAAT
AAAGCTTGCCTTGAGTGCTTCAAGTAGTGTGTGCCCGTCTGTTGTGTGACTCTGGTAACTAGAGATCCCT
CAGACCCTTTTAGTCAGTGTGGAAAATCTCTAGCAGTGGCGCCCGAACAGGGACTTGAAAGCGAAAGGGA
AACCAGAGGAGCTCTCTCGACGCAGGACTCGGCTTGCTGAAGCGCGCACGGCAAGAGGCGAGGGGCGGCG
ACTGGTGAGTACGCCAAAAATTTTGACTAGCGGAGGCTAGAAGGAGAGAGATGGGTGCGAGAGCGTCAGT
ATTAAGCGGGGGAGAATTAGATCGCGATGGGAAAAAATTCGGTTAAGGCCAGGGGGAAAGAAAAAATATA
AATTAAAACATATAGTATGGGCAAGCAGGGAGCTAGAACGATTCGCAGTTAATCCTGGCCTGTTAGAAAC
ATCAGAAGGCTGTAGACAAATACTGGGACAGCTACAACCATCCCTTCAGACAGGATCAGAAGAACTTAGA
TCATTATATAATACAGTAGCAACCCTCTATTGTGTGCATCAAAGGATAGAGATAAAAGACACCAAGGAAG
CTTTAGACAAGATAGAGGAAGAGCAAAACAAAAGTAAGACCACCGCACAGCAAGCGGCCGCTGATCTTCA
GACCTGGAGGAGGAGATATGAGGGACAATTGGAGAAGTGAATTATATAAATATAAAGTAGTAAAAATTGA
ACCATTAGGAGTAGCACCCACCAAGGCAAAGAGAAGAGTGGTGCAGAGAGAAAAAAGAGCAGTGGGAATA
GGAGCTTTGTTCCTTGGGTTCTTGGGAGCAGCAGGAAGCACTATGGGCGCAGCGTCAATGACGCTGACGG
TACAGGCCAGACAATTATTGTCTGGTATAGTGCAGCAGCAGAACAATTTGCTGAGGGCTATTGAGGCGCA
ACAGCATCTGTTGCAACTCACAGTCTGGGGCATCAAGCAGCTCCAGGCAAGAATCCTGGCTGTGGAAAGA
TACCTAAAGGATCAACAGCTCCTGGGGATTTGGGGTTGCTCTGGAAAACTCATTTGCACCACTGCTGTGC
CTTGGAATGCTAGTTGGAGTAATAAATCTCTGGAACAGATTTGGAATCACACGACCTGGATGGAGTGGGA
CAGAGAAATTAACAATTACACAAGCTTAATACACTCCTTAATTGAAGAATCGCAAAACCAGCAAGAAAAG
AATGAACAAGAATTATTGGAATTAGATAAATGGGCAAGTTTGTGGAATTGGTTTAACATAACAAATTGGC
TGTGGTATATAAAATTATTCATAATGATAGTAGGAGGCTTGGTAGGTTTAAGAATAGTTTTTGCTGTACT
TTCTATAGTGAATAGAGTTAGGCAGGGATATTCACCATTATCGTTTCAGACCCACCTCCCAACCCCGAGG
GGACCCGACAGGCCCGAAGGAATAGAAGAAGAAGGTGGAGAGAGAGACAGAGACAGATCCATTCGATTAG
TGAACGGATCGGCACTGCGTGCGCCAATTCTGCAGACAAATGGCAGTATTCATCCACAATTTTAAAAGAA
AAGGGGGGATTGGGGGGTACAGTGCAGGGGAAAGAATAGTAGACATAATAGCAACAGACATACAAACTAA
AGAATTACAAAAACAAATTACAAAAATTCAAAATTTTCGGGTTTATTACAGGGACAGCAGAGATCCAGTT
TGGTTAATTAGCTAGCGAGGGCCTATTTCCCATGATTCCTTCATATTTGCATATACGATACAAGGCTGTT
AGAGAGATAATTGGAATTAATTTGACTGTAAACACAAAGATATTAGTACAAAATACGTGACGTAGAAAGT
AATAATTTCTTGGGTAGTTTGCAGTTTTAAAATTATGTTTTAAAATGGACTATCATATGCTTACCGTAAC
TTGAAAGTATTTCGATTTCTTGGCTTTATATATCTTGTGGAAAGGACGAAACACCGGAGACGGGATACCG
TCTCTGTTTTAGAGCTAGGCCAACATGAGGATCACCCATGTCTGCAGGGCCTAGCAAGTTAAAATAAGGC
TAGTCCGTTATCAACTTGGCCAACATGAGGATCACCCATGTCTGCAGGGCCAAGTGGCACCGAGTCGGTG
CTTTTTTTGGATCCTGCAAAGATGGATAAAGTTTTAAACAGAGAGGAATCTTTGCAGCTAATGGACCTTC
TAGGTCTTGAAAGGAGTGGGAATTGGCTCCGGTGCCCGTCAGTGGGCAGAGCGCACATCGCCCACAGTCC
CCGAGAAGTTGGGGGGAGGGGTCGGCAATTGAACCGGTGCCTAGAGAAGGTGGCGCGGGGTAAACTGGGA
AAGTGATGTCGTGTACTGGCTCCGCCTTTTTCCCGAGGGTGGGGGAGAACCGTATATAAGTGCAGTAGTC
GCCGTGAACGTTCTTTTTCGCAACGGGTTTGCCGCCAGAACACAGGTAAGTGCCGTGTGTGGTTCCCGCG
GGCCTGGCCTCTTTACGGGTTATGGCCCTTGCGTGCCTTGAATTACTTCCACCTGGCTGCAGTACGTGAT
TCTTGATCCCGAGCTTCGGGTTGGAAGTGGGTGGGAGAGTTCGAGGCCTTGCGCTTAAGGAGCCCCTTCG
CCTCGTGCTTGAGTTGAGGCCTGGCCTGGGCGCTGGGGCCGCCGCGTGCGAATCTGGTGGCACCTTCGCG
CCTGTCTCGCTGCTTTCGATAAGTCTCTAGCCATTTAAAATTTTTGATGACCTGCTGCGACGCTTTTTTT
CTGGCAAGATAGTCTTGTAAATGCGGGCCAAGATCTGCACACTGGTATTTCGGTTTTTGGGGCCGCGGGC
GGCGACGGGGCCCGTGCGTCCCAGCGCACATGTTCGGCGAGGCGGGGCCTGCGAGCGCGGCCACCGAGAA
TCGGACGGGGGTAGTCTCAAGCTGGCCGGCCTGCTCTGGTGCCTGGCCTCGCGCCGCCGTGTATCGCCCC
GCCCTGGGCGGCAAGGCTGGCCCGGTCGGCACCAGTTGCGTGAGCGGAAAGATGGCCGCTTCCCGGCCCT
GCTGCAGGGAGCTCAAAATGAAGGACGCGGCGCTCGGGAGAGCGGGCGGGTGAGTCACCCACACAAAGGA
AAAGGGCCTTTCCGTCCTCAGCCGTCGCTTCATGTGACTCCACGGAGTACCGGGCGCCGTCCAGGCACCT
CGATTAGTTCTCGAGCTTTTGGAGTACGTCGTCTTTAGGTTGGGGGGAGGGGTTTTATGCGATGGAGTTT
CCCCACACTGAGTGGGTGGAGACTGAAGTTAGGCCAGCTTGGCACTTGATGTAATTCTCCTTGGAATTTG
CCCTTTTTGAGTTTGGATCTTGGTTCATTCTCAAGCCTCAGACAGTGGTTCAAAGTTTTTTTCTTCCATT
TCAGGTGTCGTGATGTACAATGACCGAGTACAAGCCCACGGTGCGCCTCGCCACCCGCGACGACGTCCCC
CGGGCCGTACGCACCCTCGCCGCCGCGTTCGCCGACTACCCCGCCACGCGCCACACCGTCGACCCGGACC
GCCACATCGAGCGGGTCACCGAGCTGCAAGAACTCTTCCTCACGCGCGTCGGGCTCGACATCGGCAAGGT
GTGGGTCGCGGACGACGGCGCCGCGGTGGCGGTCTGGACCACGCCGGAGAGCGTCGAAGCGGGGGCGGTG
TTCGCCGAGATCGGCCCGCGCATGGCCGAGTTGAGCGGTTCCCGGCTGGCCGCGCAGCAACAGATGGAAG
GCCTCCTGGCGCCGCACCGGCCCAAGGAGCCCGCGTGGTTCCTGGCCACCGTCGGCGTATCGCCCGACCA
CCAGGGCAAGGGTCTGGGCAGCGCCGTCGTGCTCCCCGGAGTGGAGGCGGCCGAGCGCGCCGGGGTGCCC
GCCTTCCTGGAGACCTCCGCGCCCCGCAACCTCCCCTTCTACGAGCGGCTCGGCTTCACCGTCACCGCCG
ACGTCGAGGTGCCCGAAGGACCGCGCACCTGGTGCATGACCCGCAAGCCCGGTGCCTGAGAATTCGATAT
CAAGCTTATCGGTAATCAACCTCTGGATTACAAAATTTGTGAAAGATTGACTGGTATTCTTAACTATGTT
GCTCCTTTTACGCTATGTGGATACGCTGCTTTAATGCCTTTGTATCATGCTATTGCTTCCCGTATGGCTT
TCATTTTCTCCTCCTTGTATAAATCCTGGTTGCTGTCTCTTTATGAGGAGTTGTGGCCCGTTGTCAGGCA
ACGTGGCGTGGTGTGCACTGTGTTTGCTGACGCAACCCCCACTGGTTGGGGCATTGCCACCACCTGTCAG
CTCCTTTCCGGGACTTTCGCTTTCCCCCTCCCTATTGCCACGGCGGAACTCATCGCCGCCTGCCTTGCCC
GCTGCTGGACAGGGGCTCGGCTGTTGGGCACTGACAATTCCGTGGTGTTGTCGGGGAAATCATCGTCCTT
TCCTTGGCTGCTCGCCTGTGTTGCCACCTGGATTCTGCGCGGGACGTCCTTCTGCTACGTCCCTTCGGCC
CTCAATCCAGCGGACCTTCCTTCCCGCGGCCTGCTGCCGGCTCTGCGGCCTCTTCCGCGTCTTCGCCTTC
GCCCTCAGACGAGTCGGATCTCCCTTTGGGCCGCCTCCCCGCATCGATACCGTCGACCTCGAGACCTAGA
AAAACATGGAGCAATCACAAGTAGCAATACAGCAGCTACCAATGCTGATTGTGCCTGGCTAGAAGCACAA
GAGGAGGAGGAGGTGGGTTTTCCAGTCACACCTCAGGTACCTTTAAGACCAATGACTTACAAGGCAGCTG
TAGATCTTAGCCACTTTTTAAAAGAAAAGGGGGGACTGGAAGGGCTAATTCACTCCCAACGAAGACAAGA
TATCCTTGATCTGTGGATCTACCACACACAAGGCTACTTCCCTGATTGGCAGAACTACACACCAGGGCCA
GGGATCAGATATCCACTGACCTTTGGATGGTGCTACAAGCTAGTACCAGTTGAGCAAGAGAAGGTAGAAG
AAGCCAATGAAGGAGAGAACACCCGCTTGTTACACCCTGTGAGCCTGCATGGGATGGATGACCCGGAGAG
AGAAGTATTAGAGTGGAGGTTTGACAGCCGCCTAGCATTTCATCACATGGCCCGAGAGCTGCATCCGGAC
TGTACTGGGTCTCTCTGGTTAGACCAGATCTGAGCCTGGGAGCTCTCTGGCTAACTAGGGAACCCACTGC
TTAAGCCTCAATAAAGCTTGCCTTGAGTGCTTCAAGTAGTGTGTGCCCGTCTGTTGTGTGACTCTGGTAA
CTAGAGATCCCTCAGACCCTTTTAGTCAGTGTGGAAAATCTCTAGCAGGGCCCGTTTAAACCCGCTGATC
AGCCTCGACTGTGCCTTCTAGTTGCCAGCCATCTGTTGTTTGCCCCTCCCCCGTGCCTTCCTTGACCCTG
GAAGGTGCCACTCCCACTGTCCTTTCCTAATAAAATGAGGAAATTGCATCGCATTGTCTGAGTAGGTGTC
ATTCTATTCTGGGGGGTGGGGTGGGGCAGGACAGCAAGGGGGAGGATTGGGAAGACAATAGCAGGCATGC
TGGGGATGCGGTGGGCTCTATGGCTTCTGAGGCGGAAAGAACCAGCTGGGGCTCTAGGGGGTATCCCC
[124 nt withheld, positions 6509-6632]
C
[91 nt withheld, positions 6634-6724]
A
[49 nt withheld, positions 6726-6774]
CCTTTGACGTTGGAGTCCACGTTCTTT
[37 nt withheld, positions 6802-6838]
ACCCTATCTCGGTCTATTCTTTTGATTTATAAGGGATTTTGCCGATTTCGGCCTATTGGTTAAAAAATGA
GCTGATTTAACAAAAATTTAACGCGAATTAATTCTGTGGAATGTGTGTCAGTTAGGGTGTGGAAAGTCCC
CAGGCTCCCCAGCAGGCAGAAGTATGCAAAGCATGCATCTCAATTAGTCAGCAACCAGGTGTGGAAAGTC
CCCAGGCTCCCCAGCAGGCAGAAGTATGCAAAGCATGCATCTCAATTAGTCAGCAACCATAGTCCCGCCC
CTAACTCCGCCCATCCCGCCCCTAACTCCGCCCAGTTCCGCCCATTCTCCGCCCCATGGCTGACTAATTT
TTTTTATTTATGCAGAGGCCGAGGCCGCCTCTGCCTCTGAGCTATTCCAGAAGTAGTGAGGAGGCTTTTT
TGGAGGCCTAGGCTTTTGCAAAAAGCTCCCGGGAGCTTGTATATCCATTTTCGGATCTGATCAGCACGTG
TTGACAATTAATCATCGGCATAGTATATCGGCATAGTATAATACGACAAGGTGAGGAACTAAACCATGGC
CAAGTTGACCAGTGCCGTTCCGGTGCTCACCGCGCGCGACGTCGCCGGAGCGGTCGAGTTCTGGACCGAC
CGGCTCGGGTTCTCCCGGGACTTCGTGGAGGACGACTTCGCCGGTGTGGTCCGGGACGACGTGACCCTGT
TCATCAGCGCGGTCCAGGACCAGGTGGTGCCGGACAACACCCTGGCCTGGGTGTGGGTGCGCGGCCTGGA
CGAGCTGTACGCCGAGTGGTCGGAGGTCGTGTCCACGAACTTCCGGGACGCCTCCGGGCCGGCCATGACC
GAGATCGGCGAGCAGCCGTGGGGGCGGGAGTTCGCCCTGCGCGACCCGGCCGGCAACTGCGTGCACTTCG
TGGCCGAGGAGCAGGACTGACACGTGCTACGAGATTTCGATTCCACCGCCGCCTTCTATGAAAGGTTGGG
CTTCGGAATCGTTTTCCGGGACGCCGGCTGGATGATCCTCCAGCGCGGGGATCTCATGCTGGAGTTCTTC
GCCCACCCCAACTTGTTTATTGCAGCTTATAATGGTTACAAATAAAGCAATAGCATCACAAATTTCACAA
ATAAAGCATTTTTTTCACTGCATTCTAGTTGTGGTTTGTCCAAACTCATCAATGTATCTTATCATGTCTG
TATACCGTCGACCTCTAGCTAGAGCTTGGCGTAATCATGGTCATAGCTGTTTCCTGTGTGAAATTGTTAT
CCGCTCACAATTCCACACAACATACGAGCCGGAAGCATAAAGTGTAAAGCCTGGGGTGCCTAATGAGTGA
GCTAACTCACATTAATTGCGTTGCGCTCACTGCCCGCTTTCCAGTCGGGAAACCTGTCGTGCCAGCTGCA
TTAATGAATCGGCCAACGCGCGGGGAGAGGCGGTTTGCGTATTGGGCGCTCTTCCGCTTCCTCGCTCACT
GACTCGCTGCGCTCGGTCGTTCGGCTGCGGCGAGCGGTATCAGCTCACTCAAAGGCGGTAATACGGTTAT
CCACAGAATCAGGGGATAACGCAGGAAAGAACATGTGAGCAAAAGGCCAGCAAAAGGCCAGGAACCGTAA
AAAGGCCGCGTTGCTGGCGTTTTTCCATAGGCTCCGCCCCCCTGACGAGCATCACAAAAATCGACGCTCA
AGTCAGAGGTGGCGAAACCCGACAGGACTATAAAGATACCAGGCGTTTCCCCCTGGAAGCTCCCTCGTGC
GCTCTCCTGTTCCGACCCTGCCGCTTACCGGATACCTGTCCGCCTTTCTCCCTTCGGGAAGCGTGGCGCT
TTCTCATAGCTCACGCTGTAGGTATCTCAGTTCGGTGTAGGTCGTTCGCTCCAAGCTGGGCTGTGTGCAC
GAACCCCCCGTTCAGCCCGACCGCTGCGCCTTATCCGGTAACTATCGTCTTGAGTCCAACCCGGTAAGAC
ACGACTTATCGCCACTGGCAGCAGCCACTGGTAACAGGATTAGCAGAGCGAGGTATGTAGGCGGTGCTAC
AGAGTTCTTGAAGTGGTGGCCTAACTACGGCTACACTAGAAGAACAGTATTTGGTATCTGCGCTCTGCTG
AAGCCAGTTACCTTCGGAAAAAGAGTTGGTAGCTCTTGATCCGGCAAACAAACCACCGCTGGTAGCGGTG
GTTTTTTTGTTTGCAAGCAGCAGATTACGCGCAGAAAAAAAGGATCTCAAGAAGATCCTTTGATCTTTTC
TACGGGGTCTGACGCTCAGTGGAACGAAAACTCACGTTAAGGGATTTTGGTCATGAGATTATCAAAAAGG
ATCTTCACCTAGATCCTTTTAAATTAAAAATGAAGTTTTAAATCAATCTAAAGTATATATGAGTAAACTT
GGTCTGACAGTTACCAATGCTTAATCAGTGAGGCACCTATCTCAGCGATCTGTCTATTTCGTTCATCCAT
AGTTGCCTGACTCCCCGTCGTGTAGATAACTACGATACGGGAGGGCTTACCATCTGGCCCCAGTGCTGCA
ATGATACCGCGAGACCCACGCTCACCGGCTCCAGATTTATCAGCAATAAACCAGCCAGCCGGAAGGGCCG
AGCGCAGAAGTGGTCCTGCAACTTTATCCGCCTCCATCCAGTCTATTAATTGTTGCCGGGAAGCTAGAGT
AAGTAGTTCGCCAGTTAATAGTTTGCGCAACGTTGTTGCCATTGCTACAGGCATCGTGGTGTCACGCTCG
TCGTTTGGTATGGCTTCATTCAGCTCCGGTTCCCAACGATCAAGGCGAGTTACATGATCCCCCATGTTGT
GCAAAAAAGCGGTTAGCTCCTTCGGTCCTCCGATCGTTGTCAGAAGTAAGTTGGCCGCAGTGTTATCACT
CATGGTTATGGCAGCACTGCATAATTCTCTTACTGTCATGCCATCCGTAAGATGCTTTTCTGTGACTGGT
GAGTACTCAACCAAGTCATTCTGAGAATAGTGTATGCGGCGACCGAGTTGCTCTTGCCCGGCGTCAATAC
GGGATAATACCGCGCCACATAGCAGAACTTTAAAAGTGCTCATCATTGGAAAACGTTCTTCGGGGCGAAA
ACTCTCAAGGATCTTACCGCTGTTGAGATCCAGTTCGATGTAACCCACTCGTGCACCCAACTGATCTTCA
GCATCTTTTACTTTCACCAGCGTTTCTGGGTGAGCAAAAACAGGAAGGCAAAATGCCGCAAAAAAGGGAA
TAAGGGCGACACGGAAATGTTGAATACTCATACTCTTCCTTTTTCAATATTATTGAAGCATTTATCAGGG
TTATTGTCTCATGAGCGGATACATATTTGAATGTATTTAGAAAAATAAACAAATAGGGGTTCCGCGCACA
TTTCCCCGAAAAGTGCCACCTGAC
