>Addgene plasmid #85413 | pGH224_sgRNA_2xMS2_Puro | addgene partial sequence | sequence record 167859 | hU6-F 5'-GAGGGCCTATTTCCCATGATT-3'
GGCTGTTAGAGAGATAATTGGAATTAATTTGACTGTAAACACAAAGATATTAGTACAAAATACGTGACGT
AGAAAGTAATAATTTCTTGGGTAGTTTGCAGTTTTAAAATTATGTTTTAAAATGGACTATCATATGCTTA
CCGTAACTTGAAAGTATTTCGATTTCTTGGCTTTATATATCTTGTGGAAAGGACGAAACACCGGAGACGG
GATACCGTCTCTGTTTTAGAGCTAGGCCAACATGAGGATCACCCATGTCTGCAGGGCCTAGCAAGTTAAA
ATAAGGCTAGTCCGTTATCAACTTGGCCAACATGAGGATCACCCATGTCTGCAGGGCCAAGTGGCACCGA
GTCGGTGCTTTTTTTGGATCCTGCAAAGATGGATAAAGTTTTAAACAGAGAGGAATCTTTGCAGCTAATG
GACCTTCTAGGTCTTGAAAGGAGTGGGAATTGGCTCCGGTGCCCGTCAGTGGGCAGAGCGCACATCGCCC
ACAGTCCCCGAGAAGTTGGGGGGAGGGGTCGGCAATTGAACCGGTGCCTAGAGAAGGTGGCGCGGGGTAA
ACTGGGAAAGTGATGTCGTGTACTGGCTCCGCCTTTTTCCCGAGGGTGGGGGAGAACCGTATATAAGTGC
AGTAGTCGCCGTGAACGTTCTTTTTCGCAACGGGTTTGCCGCCAGAACACAGGTAAGTGCCGTGTGTGGT
TCCCGCGGGCCTGGCCTCTTTACGGGTTATGGCCCTTGCGTGCCTTGAATTACTTCCACCTGGCTGCAGT
ACGTGATTCTTGATCCCGAGCTTCGGGTTGGA
