>Addgene plasmid #85413 | pGH224_sgRNA_2xMS2_Puro | addgene partial sequence | sequence record 167860 | WPRE-R 5'-CATAGCGTAAAAGGAGCAACA-3'
ATTTTGTAATCCAGAGGTTGATTACCGATAAGCTTGATATCGAATTCTCAGGCACCGGGCTTGCGGGTCA
TGCACCAGGTGCGCGGTCCTTCGGGCACCTCGACGTCGGCGGTGACGGTGAAGCCGAGCCGCTCGTAGAA
GGGGAGGTTGCGGGGCGCGGAGGTCTCCAGGAAGGCGGGCACCCCGGCGCGCTCGGCCGCCTCCACTCCG
GGGAGCACGACGGCGCTGCCCAGACCCTTGCCCTGGTGGTCGGGCGATACGCCGACGGTGGCCAGGAACC
ACGCGGGCTCCTTGGGCCGGTGCGGCGCCAGGAGGCCTTCCATCTGTTGCTGCGCGGCCAGCCGGGAACC
GCTCAACTCGGCCATGCGCGGGCCGATCTCGGCGAACACCGCCCCCGCTTCGACGCTCTCCGGCGTGGTC
CAGACCGCCACCGCGGCGCCGTCGTCCGCGACCCACACCTTGCCGATGTCGAGCCCGACGCGCGTGAGGA
AGAGTTCTTGCAGCTCGGTGACCCGCTCGATGTGGCGGTCCGGGTCGACGGTGTGGCGCGTGGCGGGGTA
GTCGGCGAACGCGGCGGCGAGGGTGCGTACGGCCCGGGGGACGTCGTCGCGGGTGGCGAGGCGCACCGTG
GGCTTGTACTCGGTCATTGTACATCACGACACCTGAAATGGAAGAAAAAAACTTTGAACCACTGTCTGAG
GCTTGAGAATGAACCAAGATCCAAACTCAAAAAGGGCAAATTCCAAGGAGAATTACATCAAGTGCCAAGC
TGGCCTAACTTCAGTCTC
